Addgene plasmid #75977: STK3 gRNA (BRDN0001145514)
Purpose: 3rd generation lentiviral gRNA plasmid targeting human STK3
Depositing lab: John Doench & David Root. Depositing organization: Broad Institute. Publication: Optimized sgRNA design to maximize activity and minimize off-target effects of CRISPR-Cas9. Doench JG, Fusi N, Sullender M, Hegde M, Vaimberg EW, Donovan KF, Smith I, Tothova Z, Wilen C, Orchard R, Virgin HW, Listgarten J, Root DE. Nat Biotechnol. 2016 Jan 18. doi: 10.1038/nbt.3437. PubMed 26780180.
Backbone
  Vector backbone: lentiGuide-Puro
  Backbone manufacturer: Zhang Lab (Addgene plasmid # 52963)
  Vector type: Mammalian Expression, Lentiviral, CRISPR
  Selectable markers: Puromycin
Growth in bacteria
  Bacterial resistance: Ampicillin, 100 μg/mL
  Growth temperature: 37°C
  Growth strain: DH5alpha
  Copy number: High Copy
Gene/Insert
  Gene/Insert name: STK3 (alt names: STK3; NM_001256312.1)
  gRNA/shRNA sequence: ACAGCAACGAGAATTGGAAG
  Species: H. sapiens (human)
  Entrez Gene: STK3 (a.k.a. KRS1, MST2)
  Promoter: hU6
  Cloning method: Unknown
  Sequencing primers: 5′ U6-F; 3′ pS2-R
Terms and licenses: Academic/Nonprofit Terms; Industry Terms: Not Available to Industry
Depositor comments: The gRNA was designed to target the following Genbank reference sequence(s): NM_001256312.1,NM_001256313.1,NM_006281.3. Note that this plasmid does NOT contain Cas9. It should be used in conjunction with lentiCas9-Blast (Addgene #52962) or otherwise with cell lines already expressing Cas9. Browse the full kinome gRNA library at http://www.addgene.org/pooled-library/broadgpp-human-kinome/ or visit http://www.broadinstitute.org/rnai/public/ for detailed protocols and information.
How to cite: STK3 gRNA (BRDN0001145514) was a gift from John Doench & David Root (Addgene plasmid # 75977 ; http://n2t.net/addgene:75977 ; RRID:Addgene_75977)
