[The description below was written by a language model from this plasmid's Addgene catalogue record and pLannotate feature annotations shown in this document.]
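Description:
STK3 gRNA (BRDN0001145514) is a third-generation lentiviral guide RNA plasmid built on the lentiGuide-Puro backbone. It delivers a single CRISPR guide against human STK3, the serine/threonine kinase also known as MST2 or KRS1. In bacteria it is maintained at high copy from a ColE1/pUC-type origin under ampicillin selection through the β-lactamase gene. The backbone also carries an f1 origin, an SV40 origin and poly(A) signal, and remnants of lac and T7/T3 cloning elements.

The transfer cassette starts with an RSV promoter fused to a truncated HIV-1 5' LTR, which drives Tat-independent production of genomic RNA in packaging cells. It is followed by the Ψ packaging signal with a partial gag region, the Rev response element for nuclear export, and a central polypurine tract. The cassette ends in a self-inactivating ΔU3 3' LTR. Between the LTRs, a human U6 RNA polymerase III promoter transcribes the STK3-specific spacer joined to the Streptococcus pyogenes Cas9 guide scaffold. The spacer was designed against several STK3 reference transcripts. Downstream, the EF-1α core promoter with its intron A drives puromycin N-acetyltransferase for selection of transduced mammalian cells, and a WPRE enhances expression of that transcript.

The plasmid does not encode Cas9, so it must be paired with a separate Cas9 lentivirus or used in cells that already express the nuclease. It is an individual clone from a human kinome guide collection whose guides were chosen with optimized design rules, and it is suited to STK3 knockout studies.
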