Features (pLannotate 1.2.2; 29 found; start..end, strand, type, name):
     14..80      +  CDS            small t antigen (fragment): SV40 (simian virus 40) small t antigen
    106..317     +  promoter       EF-1α core promoter: core promoter for human elongation factor EF-1α
    318..1256    +  intron         EF-1α intron A: intron upstream of the start codon of human EF-1α
   1278..1877    +  CDS            PuroR (fragment): puromycin N-acetyltransferase; pac from Streptomyces; confers resistance to puromycin
   1893..2481    +  misc_feature   WPRE: woodchuck hepatitis virus posttranscriptional regulatory element
   2532..2551    +  misc_feature   cPPT/CTS (fragment): central polypurine tract and central termination sequence of HIV-1
   2553..2786    +  LTR            3' LTR (ΔU3): self-inactivating 3' long terminal repeat (LTR) from HIV-1
   2864..2985    +  polyA_signal   SV40 poly(A) signal: SV40 polyadenylation signal
   3025..3160    +  rep_origin     SV40 ori: SV40 origin of replication
   3181..3199    -  promoter       T7 promoter: promoter for bacteriophage T7 RNA polymerase
   3207..3362    +  CDS            lacZα (fragment): LacZα fragment of β-galactosidase; lacZ fragment
   3367..3795    +  rep_origin     f1 ori (sequence partly withheld): f1 bacteriophage origin of replication; arrow indicates direction of (+) strand synthesis
   3848..3952    +  promoter       AmpR promoter: bla
   3953..4813    +  CDS            AmpR: β-lactamase; bla; confers resistance to ampicillin, carbenicillin, and related antibiotics
   4984..5572    +  rep_origin     ori: high-copy-number ColE1/pMB1/pBR322/pUC origin of replication
   5755..5847    +  CDS            lacI (fragment): lac repressor; lacI; The lac repressor binds to the lac operator to inhibit transcription in E. coli. This inhibition can be relieved by adding lactose or isopropyl-β-D-thiogalactopyranoside (IPTG).
   5860..5881    +  protein_bind   CAP binding site: CAP binding activates transcription in the presence of cAMP. E. coli catabolite activator protein
   5896..5926    +  promoter       lac promoter: promoter for the E. coli lac operon
   5934..5950    +  protein_bind   lac operator: The lac repressor binds to the lac operator to inhibit transcription in E. coli. This inhibition can be relieved by adding lactose or isopropyl-β-D-thiogalactopyranoside (IPTG). lac repressor encoded by lacI
   5995..6013    +  promoter       T3 promoter: promoter for bacteriophage T3 RNA polymerase
   6041..6267    +  promoter       RSV promoter: Rous sarcoma virus enhancer/promoter
   6268..6448    +  LTR            5' LTR (truncated): truncated 5' long terminal repeat (LTR) from HIV-1
   6495..6620    +  misc_feature   HIV-1 Ψ: packaging signal of human immunodeficiency virus type 1
   6604..6967    +  CDS            HIV-1 gag (fragment): gag protein from human immunodeficiency virus 1; gag
   7113..7346    +  misc_feature   RRE: The Rev response element (RRE) of HIV-1 allows for Rev-dependent mRNA export from the nucleus to the cytoplasm.
   7723..7749    +  CDS            Rev (fragment): human immunodeficiency virus 1 (HIV-1) Rev protein; rev; enhances nuclear export of unspliced and incompletely spliced viral mRNAs
   7753..7993    +  promoter       U6 promoter: RNA polymerase III promoter for human U6 snRNA
   8023..8098    +  misc_RNA       gRNA scaffold: guide RNA scaffold for the Streptococcus pyogenes CRISPR/Cas9 system
   8154..8271    +  misc_feature   cPPT/CTS: central polypurine tract and central termination sequence of HIV-1
>Addgene plasmid #75977 | STK3 gRNA (BRDN0001145514) | addgene full sequence | sequence record 184942 | Addgene Assembled Sequence
CCCGGGTGCAAAGATGGATAAAGTTTTAAACAGAGAGGAATCTTTGCAGCTAATGGACCTTCTAGGTCTT
GAAAGGAGTGGGAATTGGCTCCGGTGCCCGTCAGTGGGCAGAGCGCACATCGCCCACAGTCCCCGAGAAG
TTGGGGGGAGGGGTCGGCAATTGATCCGGTGCCTAGAGAAGGTGGCGCGGGGTAAACTGGGAAAGTGATG
TCGTGTACTGGCTCCGCCTTTTTCCCGAGGGTGGGGGAGAACCGTATATAAGTGCAGTAGTCGCCGTGAA
CGTTCTTTTTCGCAACGGGTTTGCCGCCAGAACACAGGTAAGTGCCGTGTGTGGTTCCCGCGGGCCTGGC
CTCTTTACGGGTTATGGCCCTTGCGTGCCTTGAATTACTTCCACCTGGCTGCAGTACGTGATTCTTGATC
CCGAGCTTCGGGTTGGAAGTGGGTGGGAGAGTTCGAGGCCTTGCGCTTAAGGAGCCCCTTCGCCTCGTGC
TTGAGTTGAGGCCTGGCCTGGGCGCTGGGGCCGCCGCGTGCGAATCTGGTGGCACCTTCGCGCCTGTCTC
GCTGCTTTCGATAAGTCTCTAGCCATTTAAAATTTTTGATGACCTGCTGCGACGCTTTTTTTCTGGCAAG
ATAGTCTTGTAAATGCGGGCCAAGATCTGCACACTGGTATTTCGGTTTTTGGGGCCGCGGGCGGCGACGG
GGCCCGTGCGTCCCAGCGCACATGTTCGGCGAGGCGGGGCCTGCGAGCGCGGCCACCGAGAATCGGACGG
GGGTAGTCTCAAGCTGGCCGGCCTGCTCTGGTGCCTGGCCTCGCGCCGCCGTGTATCGCCCCGCCCTGGG
CGGCAAGGCTGGCCCGGTCGGCACCAGTTGCGTGAGCGGAAAGATGGCCGCTTCCCGGCCCTGCTGCAGG
GAGCTCAAAATGGAGGACGCGGCGCTCGGGAGAGCGGGCGGGTGAGTCACCCACACAAAGGAAAAGGGCC
TTTCCGTCCTCAGCCGTCGCTTCATGTGACTCCACGGAGTACCGGGCGCCGTCCAGGCACCTCGATTAGT
TCTCGAGCTTTTGGAGTACGTCGTCTTTAGGTTGGGGGGAGGGGTTTTATGCGATGGAGTTTCCCCACAC
TGAGTGGGTGGAGACTGAAGTTAGGCCAGCTTGGCACTTGATGTAATTCTCCTTGGAATTTGCCCTTTTT
GAGTTTGGATCTTGGTTCATTCTCAAGCCTCAGACAGTGGTTCAAAGTTTTTTTCTTCCATTTCAGGTGT
CGTGACGTACGGCCACCATGACCGAGTACAAGCCCACGGTGCGCCTCGCCACCCGCGACGACGTCCCCAG
GGCCGTACGCACCCTCGCCGCCGCGTTCGCCGACTACCCCGCCACGCGCCACACCGTCGATCCGGACCGC
CACATCGAGCGGGTCACCGAGCTGCAAGAACTCTTCCTCACGCGCGTCGGGCTCGACATCGGCAAGGTGT
GGGTCGCGGACGACGGCGCCGCCGTGGCGGTCTGGACCACGCCGGAGAGCGTCGAAGCGGGGGCGGTGTT
CGCCGAGATCGGCCCGCGCATGGCCGAGTTGAGCGGTTCCCGGCTGGCCGCGCAGCAACAGATGGAAGGC
CTCCTGGCGCCGCACCGGCCCAAGGAGCCCGCGTGGTTCCTGGCCACCGTCGGAGTCTCGCCCGACCACC
AGGGCAAGGGTCTGGGCAGCGCCGTCGTGCTCCCCGGAGTGGAGGCGGCCGAGCGCGCCGGGGTGCCCGC
CTTCCTGGAGACCTCCGCGCCCCGCAACCTCCCCTTCTACGAGCGGCTCGGCTTCACCGTCACCGCCGAC
GTCGAGGTGCCCGAAGGACCGCGCACCTGGTGCATGACCCGCAAGCCCGGTGCCTGAACGCGTTAAGTCG
ACAATCAACCTCTGGATTACAAAATTTGTGAAAGATTGACTGGTATTCTTAACTATGTTGCTCCTTTTAC
GCTATGTGGATACGCTGCTTTAATGCCTTTGTATCATGCTATTGCTTCCCGTATGGCTTTCATTTTCTCC
TCCTTGTATAAATCCTGGTTGCTGTCTCTTTATGAGGAGTTGTGGCCCGTTGTCAGGCAACGTGGCGTGG
TGTGCACTGTGTTTGCTGACGCAACCCCCACTGGTTGGGGCATTGCCACCACCTGTCAGCTCCTTTCCGG
GACTTTCGCTTTCCCCCTCCCTATTGCCACGGCGGAACTCATCGCCGCCTGCCTTGCCCGCTGCTGGACA
GGGGCTCGGCTGTTGGGCACTGACAATTCCGTGGTGTTGTCGGGGAAATCATCGTCCTTTCCTTGGCTGC
TCGCCTGTGTTGCCACCTGGATTCTGCGCGGGACGTCCTTCTGCTACGTCCCTTCGGCCCTCAATCCAGC
GGACCTTCCTTCCCGCGGCCTGCTGCCGGCTCTGCGGCCTCTTCCGCGTCTTCGCCTTCGCCCTCAGACG
AGTCGGATCTCCCTTTGGGCCGCCTCCCCGCGTCGACTTTAAGACCAATGACTTACAAGGCAGCTGTAGA
TCTTAGCCACTTTTTAAAAGAAAAGGGGGGACTGGAAGGGCTAATTCACTCCCAACGAAGACAAGATCTG
CTTTTTGCTTGTACTGGGTCTCTCTGGTTAGACCAGATCTGAGCCTGGGAGCTCTCTGGCTAACTAGGGA
ACCCACTGCTTAAGCCTCAATAAAGCTTGCCTTGAGTGCTTCAAGTAGTGTGTGCCCGTCTGTTGTGTGA
CTCTGGTAACTAGAGATCCCTCAGACCCTTTTAGTCAGTGTGGAAAATCTCTAGCAGTACGTATAGTAGT
TCATGTCATCTTATTATTCAGTATTTATAACTTGCAAAGAAATGAATATCAGAGAGTGAGAGGAACTTGT
TTATTGCAGCTTATAATGGTTACAAATAAAGCAATAGCATCACAAATTTCACAAATAAAGCATTTTTTTC
ACTGCATTCTAGTTGTGGTTTGTCCAAACTCATCAATGTATCTTATCATGTCTGGCTCTAGCTATCCCGC
CCCTAACTCCGCCCATCCCGCCCCTAACTCCGCCCAGTTCCGCCCATTCTCCGCCCCATGGCTGACTAAT
TTTTTTTATTTATGCAGAGGCCGAGGCCGCCTCGGCCTCTGAGCTATTCCAGAAGTAGTGAGGAGGCTTT
TTTGGAGGCCTAGGGACGTACCCAATTCGCCCTATAGTGAGTCGTATTACGCGCGCTCACTGGCCGTCGT
TTTACAACGTCGTGACTGGGAAAACCCTGGCGTTACCCAACTTAATCGCCTTGCAGCACATCCCCCTTTC
GCCAGCTGGCGTAATAGCGAAGAGGCCCGCACCGATCGCCCTTCCCAACAGTTGCGCAGCCTGAATGGCG
AATGGG
[124 nt withheld, positions 3367-3490]
C
[91 nt withheld, positions 3492-3582]
A
[49 nt withheld, positions 3584-3632]
CCTTTGACGTTGGAGTCCACGTTCTTT
[37 nt withheld, positions 3660-3696]
ACCCTATCTCGGTCTATTCTTTTGATTTATAAGGGATTTTGCCGATTTCGGCCTATTGGTTAAAAAATGA
GCTGATTTAACAAAAATTTAACGCGAATTTTAACAAAATATTAACGCTTACAATTTAGGTGGCACTTTTC
GGGGAAATGTGCGCGGAACCCCTATTTGTTTATTTTTCTAAATACATTCAAATATGTATCCGCTCATGAG
ACAATAACCCTGATAAATGCTTCAATAATATTGAAAAAGGAAGAGTATGAGTATTCAACATTTCCGTGTC
GCCCTTATTCCCTTTTTTGCGGCATTTTGCCTTCCTGTTTTTGCTCACCCAGAAACGCTGGTGAAAGTAA
AAGATGCTGAAGATCAGTTGGGTGCACGAGTGGGTTACATCGAACTGGATCTCAACAGCGGTAAGATCCT
TGAGAGTTTTCGCCCCGAAGAACGTTTTCCAATGATGAGCACTTTTAAAGTTCTGCTATGTGGCGCGGTA
TTATCCCGTATTGACGCCGGGCAAGAGCAACTCGGTCGCCGCATACACTATTCTCAGAATGACTTGGTTG
AGTACTCACCAGTCACAGAAAAGCATCTTACGGATGGCATGACAGTAAGAGAATTATGCAGTGCTGCCAT
AACCATGAGTGATAACACTGCGGCCAACTTACTTCTGACAACGATCGGAGGACCGAAGGAGCTAACCGCT
TTTTTGCACAACATGGGGGATCATGTAACTCGCCTTGATCGTTGGGAACCGGAGCTGAATGAAGCCATAC
CAAACGACGAGCGTGACACCACGATGCCTGTAGCAATGGCAACAACGTTGCGCAAACTATTAACTGGCGA
ACTACTTACTCTAGCTTCCCGGCAACAATTAATAGACTGGATGGAGGCGGATAAAGTTGCAGGACCACTT
CTGCGCTCGGCCCTTCCGGCTGGCTGGTTTATTGCTGATAAATCTGGAGCCGGTGAGCGTGGGTCTCGCG
GTATCATTGCAGCACTGGGGCCAGATGGTAAGCCCTCCCGTATCGTAGTTATCTACACGACGGGGAGTCA
GGCAACTATGGATGAACGAAATAGACAGATCGCTGAGATAGGTGCCTCACTGATTAAGCATTGGTAACTG
TCAGACCAAGTTTACTCATATATACTTTAGATTGATTTAAAACTTCATTTTTAATTTAAAAGGATCTAGG
TGAAGATCCTTTTTGATAATCTCATGACCAAAATCCCTTAACGTGAGTTTTCGTTCCACTGAGCGTCAGA
CCCCGTAGAAAAGATCAAAGGATCTTCTTGAGATCCTTTTTTTCTGCGCGTAATCTGCTGCTTGCAAACA
AAAAAACCACCGCTACCAGCGGTGGTTTGTTTGCCGGATCAAGAGCTACCAACTCTTTTTCCGAAGGTAA
CTGGCTTCAGCAGAGCGCAGATACCAAATACTGTTCTTCTAGTGTAGCCGTAGTTAGGCCACCACTTCAA
GAACTCTGTAGCACCGCCTACATACCTCGCTCTGCTAATCCTGTTACCAGTGGCTGCTGCCAGTGGCGAT
AAGTCGTGTCTTACCGGGTTGGACTCAAGACGATAGTTACCGGATAAGGCGCAGCGGTCGGGCTGAACGG
GGGGTTCGTGCACACAGCCCAGCTTGGAGCGAACGACCTACACCGAACTGAGATACCTACAGCGTGAGCT
ATGAGAAAGCGCCACGCTTCCCGAAGGGAGAAAGGCGGACAGGTATCCGGTAAGCGGCAGGGTCGGAACA
GGAGAGCGCACGAGGGAGCTTCCAGGGGGAAACGCCTGGTATCTTTATAGTCCTGTCGGGTTTCGCCACC
TCTGACTTGAGCGTCGATTTTTGTGATGCTCGTCAGGGGGGCGGAGCCTATGGAAAAACGCCAGCAACGC
GGCCTTTTTACGGTTCCTGGCCTTTTGCTGGCCTTTTGCTCACATGTTCTTTCCTGCGTTATCCCCTGAT
TCTGTGGATAACCGTATTACCGCCTTTGAGTGAGCTGATACCGCTCGCCGCAGCCGAACGACCGAGCGCA
GCGAGTCAGTGAGCGAGGAAGCGGAAGAGCGCCCAATACGCAAACCGCCTCTCCCCGCGCGTTGGCCGAT
TCATTAATGCAGCTGGCACGACAGGTTTCCCGACTGGAAAGCGGGCAGTGAGCGCAACGCAATTAATGTG
AGTTAGCTCACTCATTAGGCACCCCAGGCTTTACACTTTATGCTTCCGGCTCGTATGTTGTGTGGAATTG
TGAGCGGATAACAATTTCACACAGGAAACAGCTATGACCATGATTACGCCAAGCGCGCAATTAACCCTCA
CTAAAGGGAACAAAAGCTGGAGCTGCAAGCTTAATGTAGTCTTATGCAATACTCTTGTAGTCTTGCAACA
TGGTAACGATGAGTTAGCAACATGCCTTACAAGGAGAGAAAAAGCACCGTGCATGCCGATTGGTGGAAGT
AAGGTGGTACGATCGTGCCTTATTAGGAAGGCAACAGACGGGTCTGACATGGATTGGACGAACCACTGAA
TTGCCGCATTGCAGAGATATTGTATTTAAGTGCCTAGCTCGATACATAAACGGGTCTCTCTGGTTAGACC
AGATCTGAGCCTGGGAGCTCTCTGGCTAACTAGGGAACCCACTGCTTAAGCCTCAATAAAGCTTGCCTTG
AGTGCTTCAAGTAGTGTGTGCCCGTCTGTTGTGTGACTCTGGTAACTAGAGATCCCTCAGACCCTTTTAG
TCAGTGTGGAAAATCTCTAGCAGTGGCGCCCGAACAGGGACTTGAAAGCGAAAGGGAAACCAGAGGAGCT
CTCTCGACGCAGGACTCGGCTTGCTGAAGCGCGCACGGCAAGAGGCGAGGGGCGGCGACTGGTGAGTACG
CCAAAAATTTTGACTAGCGGAGGCTAGAAGGAGAGAGATGGGTGCGAGAGCGTCAGTATTAAGCGGGGGA
GAATTAGATCGCGATGGGAAAAAATTCGGTTAAGGCCAGGGGGAAAGAAAAAATATAAATTAAAACATAT
AGTATGGGCAAGCAGGGAGCTAGAACGATTCGCAGTTAATCCTGGCCTGTTAGAAACATCAGAAGGCTGT
AGACAAATACTGGGACAGCTACAACCATCCCTTCAGACAGGATCAGAAGAACTTAGATCATTATATAATA
CAGTAGCAACCCTCTATTGTGTGCATCAAAGGATAGAGATAAAAGACACCAAGGAAGCTTTAGACAAGAT
AGAGGAAGAGCAAAACAAAAGTAAGACCACCGCACAGCAAGCGGCCGCTGATCTTCAGACCTGGAGGAGG
AGATATGAGGGACAATTGGAGAAGTGAATTATATAAATATAAAGTAGTAAAAATTGAACCATTAGGAGTA
GCACCCACCAAGGCAAAGAGAAGAGTGGTGCAGAGAGAAAAAAGAGCAGTGGGAATAGGAGCTTTGTTCC
TTGGGTTCTTGGGAGCAGCAGGAAGCACTATGGGCGCAGCGTCAATGACGCTGACGGTACAGGCCAGACA
ATTATTGTCTGGTATAGTGCAGCAGCAGAACAATTTGCTGAGGGCTATTGAGGCGCAACAGCATCTGTTG
CAACTCACAGTCTGGGGCATCAAGCAGCTCCAGGCAAGAATCCTGGCTGTGGAAAGATACCTAAAGGATC
AACAGCTCCTGGGGATTTGGGGTTGCTCTGGAAAACTCATTTGCACCACTGCTGTGCCTTGGAATGCTAG
TTGGAGTAATAAATCTCTGGAACAGATTTGGAATCACACGACCTGGATGGAGTGGGACAGAGAAATTAAC
AATTACACAAGCTTAATACACTCCTTAATTGAAGAATCGCAAAACCAGCAAGAAAAGAATGAACAAGAAT
TATTGGAATTAGATAAATGGGCAAGTTTGTGGAATTGGTTTAACATAACAAATTGGCTGTGGTATATAAA
ATTATTCATAATGATAGTAGGAGGCTTGGTAGGTTTAAGAATAGTTTTTGCTGTACTTTCTATAGTGAAT
AGAGTTAGGCAGGGATATTCACCATTATCGTTTCAGACCCACCTCCCAACCCCGAGGGGACCCAGAGAGG
GCCTATTTCCCATGATTCCTTCATATTTGCATATACGATACAAGGCTGTTAGAGAGATAATTAGAATTAA
TTTGACTGTAAACACAAAGATATTAGTACAAAATACGTGACGTAGAAAGTAATAATTTCTTGGGTAGTTT
GCAGTTTTAAAATTATGTTTTAAAATGGACTATCATATGCTTACCGTAACTTGAAAGTATTTCGATTTCT
TGGCTTTATATATCTTGTGGAAAGGACGAAACACCGACAGCAACGAGAATTGGAAGGTTTTAGAGCTAGA
AATAGCAAGTTAAAATAAGGCTAGTCCGTTATCAACTTGAAAAAGTGGCACCGAGTCGGTGCTTTTTTAA
GCTTGGCGTAACTAGATCTTGAGACAAATGGCAGTATTCATCCACAATTTTAAAAGAAAAGGGGGGATTG
GGGGGTACAGTGCAGGGGAAAGAATAGTAGACATAATAGCAACAGACATACAAACTAAAGAATTACAAAA
ACAAATTACAAAAATTCAAAATTTTCGGGTTTATTACAGGGACAGCAGAGATCCACTTTGGCGCCGGCTC
GAGGGGG
