>Addgene plasmid #75977 | STK3 gRNA (BRDN0001145514) | depositor partial sequence | sequence record 143437 | Target Sequence
ACAGCAACGAGAATTGGAAG
