>Addgene plasmid #75977 | STK3 gRNA (BRDN0001145514) | addgene partial sequence | sequence record 184941 | hU6-F
TACGTGACGTAGAAAGTAATAATTTCTTGGGTAGTTTGCAGTTTTAAAATTATGTTTTAAAATGGACTAT
CATATGCTTACCGTAACTTGAAAGTATTTCGATTTCTTGGCTTTATATATCTTGTGGAAAGGACGAAACA
CCGACAGCAACGAGAATTGGAAGTTTTAGAGCTAGAAATAGCAAGTTAAAATAAGGCTAGTCCGTTATCA
ACTTGAAAAAGTGGCACCGAGTCGGTGCTTTTTTAAGCTTGGCGTAACTAGATCTTGAGACAAATGGCAG
TATTCATCCACAATTTTAAAAGAAAAGGGGGGATTGGGGGGTACAGTGCAGGGGAAAGAATAGTAGACAT
AATAGCAACAGACATACAAACTAAAGAATTACAAAAACAAATTACAAAAATTCAAAATTTTCGGGTTTAT
TACAGGGACAGCAGAGATCCACTTTGGCGCCGGCTCGAGGGGGCCCGGGTGCAAAGATGGATAAAGTTTT
AAACAGAGAGGAATCTTTGCAGCTAATGGACCTTCTAGGTCTTGAAAGGAGTGGGAATTGGCTCCGGTGC
CCGTCAGTGG
